>Addgene plasmid #218864 | pGP-20XUAS-IVS-Syn21-RSET-jGCaMP8s-p10 | addgene full sequence | sequence record 433411 | Addgene NGS Result
GACTCAGGTGGCACTTTTCGGGGAAATGTGCGCGGAACCCCTATTTGTTTATTTTTCTAAATACATTCAA
ATATGTATCCGCTCATGAGACAATAACCCTGATAAATGCTTCAATAATATTGAAAAAGGAAGAGTATGAG
TATTCAACATTTCCGTGTCGCCCTTATTCCCTTTTTTGCGGCATTTTGCCTTCCTGTTTTTGCTCACCCA
GAAACGCTGGTGAAAGTAAAAGATGCTGAAGATCAGTTGGGTGCACGAGTGGGTTACATCGAACTGGATC
TCAACAGCGGTAAGATCCTTGAGAGTTTTCGCCCCGAAGAACGTTTTCCAATGATGAGCACTTTTAAAGT
TCTGCTATGTGGCGCGGTATTATCCCGTATTGACGCCGGGCAAGAGCAACTCGGTCGCCGCATACACTAT
TCTCAGAATGACTTGGTTGAGTACTCACCAGTCACAGAAAAGCATCTTACGGATGGCATGACAGTAAGAG
AATTATGCAGTGCTGCCATAACCATGAGTGATAACACTGCGGCCAACTTACTTCTGACAACGATCGGAGG
ACCGAAGGAGCTAACCGCTTTTTTGCACAACATGGGGGATCATGTAACTCGCCTTGATCGTTGGGAACCG
GAGCTGAATGAAGCCATACCAAACGACGAGCGTGACACCACGATGCCTGTAGCAATGGCAACAACGTTGC
GCAAACTATTAACTGGCGAACTACTTACTCTAGCTTCCCGGCAACAATTAATAGACTGGATGGAGGCGGA
TAAAGTTGCAGGACCACTTCTGCGCTCGGCCCTTCCGGCTGGCTGGTTTATTGCTGATAAATCTGGAGCC
GGTGAGCGTGGGTCTCGCGGTATCATTGCAGCACTGGGGCCAGATGGTAAGCCCTCCCGTATCGTAGTTA
TCTACACGACGGGGAGTCAGGCAACTATGGATGAACGAAATAGACAGATCGCTGAGATAGGTGCCTCACT
GATTAAGCATTGGTAACTGTCAGACCAAGTTTACTCATATATACTTTAGATTGATTTAAAACTTCATTTT
TAATTTAAAAGGATCTAGGTGAAGATCCTTTTTGATAATCTCATGACCAAAATCCCTTAACGTGAGTTTT
CGTTCCACTGAGCGTCAGACCCCGTAGAAAAGATCAAAGGATCTTCTTGAGATCCTTTTTTTCTGCGCGT
AATCTGCTGCTTGCAAACAAAAAAACCACCGCTACCAGCGGTGGTTTGTTTGCCGGATCAAGAGCTACCA
ACTCTTTTTCCGAAGGTAACTGGCTTCAGCAGAGCGCAGATACCAAATACTGTTCTTCTAGTGTAGCCGT
AGTTAGGCCACCACTTCAAGAACTCTGTAGCACCGCCTACATACCTCGCTCTGCTAATCCTGTTACCAGT
GGCTGCTGCCAGTGGCGATAAGTCGTGTCTTACCGGGTTGGACTCAAGACGATAGTTACCGGATAAGGCG
CAGCGGTCGGGCTGAACGGGGGGTTCGTGCACACAGCCCAGCTTGGAGCGAACGACCTACACCGAACTGA
GATACCTACAGCGTGAGCTATGAGAAAGCGCCACGCTTCCCGAAGGGAGAAAGGCGGACAGGTATCCGGT
AAGCGGCAGGGTCGGAACAGGAGAGCGCACGAGGGAGCTTCCAGGGGGAAACGCCTGGTATCTTTATAGT
CCTGTCGGGTTTCGCCACCTCTGACTTGAGCGTCGATTTTTGTGATGCTCGTCAGGGGGGCGGAGCCTAT
GGAAAAACGCCAGCAACGCGGCCTTTTTACGGTTCCTGGCCTTTTGCTGGCCTTTTGCTCACATGTTACC
GTCGACGATGTAGGTCACGGTCTCGAAGCCGCGGTGCGGGTGCCAGGGCGTGCCCTTGGGCTCCCCGGGC
GCGTACTCCACCTCACCCATCTGGTCCATCATGATGAACGGGTCGAGGTGGCGGTAGTTGATCCCGGCGA
ACGCGCGGCGCACCGGGAAGCCCTCGCCCTCGAAACCGCTGGGCGCGGTGGTCACGGTGAGCACGGGACG
TGCGACGGCGTCGGCGGGTGCGGATACGCGGGGCAGCGTCAGCGGGTTCTCGACGGTCACGGCGGGCATG
TCGACAAGCCGAACATATGGGCGCGCCTAGTATGTATGTAAGTTAATAAAACCCATTTTTGCGGAAAGTA
GATAAAAAAAACATTTTTTTTTTTTACTGCACTGGATATCATTGAACTTATCTGATCAGTTTTAAATTTA
CTTCGATCCAAGGGTATTTGATGTACCAGGTTCTTTCGATTACCTCTCACTCAAAATGACATTCCACTCA
AAGTCAGCGCTGTTTGCCTCCTTCTCTGTCCACAGAAATATCGCCGTCTCTTTCGCCGCTGCGTCCGCTA
TCTCTTTCGCCACCGTTTGTAGCGTTACGTAGCGTCAATGTCCGCCTTCAGTTGCATTTTGTCAGCGGTT
TCGTGACGAAGCTCCAAGCGGTTTACGCCATCAATTAAACACAAAGTGCTGTGCCAAAACTCCTCTCGCT
TCTTATTTTTGTTTGTTTTTTGAGTGATTGGGGTGGTGATTGGTTTTGGGTGGGTAAGCAGGGGAAAGTG
TGAAAAATCCCGGCAATGGGCCAAGAGGATCAGGAGCTATTAATTCGCGGAGGCAGCAAACACCCATCTG
CCGAGCATCTGAACAATGTGAGTAGTACATGTGCATACATCTTAAGTTCACTTGATCTATAGGAACTGCG
ATTGCAACATCAAATTGTCTGCGGCGTGAGAACTGCGACCCACAAAAATCCCAAACCGCAATTGCACAAA
CAAATAGTGACACGAAACAGATTATTCTGGTAGCTGTTCTCGCTATATAAGACAATTTTTGAGATCATAT
CATGATCAAGACATCTAAAGGCATTCATTTTCGACTATATTCTTTTTTACAAAAAATATAACAACCAGAT
ATTTTAAGCTGATCCTAGATGCACAAAAAATAAATAAAAGTATAAACCTACTTCGTAGGATACTTCGGGG
TACTTTTTGTTCGGGGTTAGATGAGCATAACGCTTGTAGTTGATATTTGAGATCCCCTATCATTGCAGGG
TGACAGCGGAGCGGCTTCGCAGAGCTGCATTAACCAGGGCTTCGGGCAGGCCAAAAACTACGGCACGCTC
CGGCCACCCAGTCCGCCGGAGGACTCCGGTTCAGGGAGCGGCCAACTAGCCGAGAACCTCACCTATGCCT
GGCACAATATGGACATCTTTGGGGCGGTCAATCAGCCGGGCTCCGGATGGCGGCAGCTGGTCAACCGGAC
ACGCGGACTATTCTGCAACGAGCGACACATACCGGCGCCCAGGAAACATTTGCTCAAGAACGGTGAGTTT
CTATTCGCAGTCGGCTGATCTGTGTGAAATCTTAATAAAGGGTCCAATTACCAATTTGAAACTCAGTTTG
CGGCGTGGCCTATCCGGGCGAACTTTTGGCCGTGATGGGCAGTTCCGGTGCCGGAAAGACGACCCTGCTG
AATGCCCTTGCCTTTCGATCGCCGCAGGGCATCCAAGTATCGCCATCCGGGATGCGACTGCTCAATGGCC
AACCTGTGGACGCCAAGGAGATGCAGGCCAGGTGCGCCTATGTCCAGCAGGATGACCTCTTTATCGGCTC
CCTAACGGCCAGGGAACACCTGATTTTCCAAGCCATGGTGCGGATGCCACGACATCTGACCTATCGGCAG
CGAGTGGCCCGCGTGGATCAGGTGATCCAGGAGCTTTCGCTCAGCAAATGTCAGCACACGATCATCGGTG
TGCCCGGCAGGGTGAAAGGTCTGTCCGGCGGAGAAAGGAAGCGTCTGGCATTCGCCTCCGAGGCTCTAAC
CGATCCGCCGCTTCTGATCTGCGATGAGCCCACCTCCGGACTGGACTCCTTTACCGCCCACAGCGTCGTC
CAGGTGCTGAAGAAGCTGTCGCAGAAGGGCAAGACCGTCATCCTGACCATTCATCAGCCGTCTTCCGAGC
TGTTTGAGCTCTTTGACAAGATCCTTCTGATGGCCGAGGGCAGGGTAGCTTTCTTGGGCACTCCCAGCGA
AGCCGTCGACTTCTTTTCCTAGTGAGTTCGATGTGTTTATTAAGGGTATCTAGTATTACATAACATCTCA
ACTCCTATCCAGCGTGGGTGCCCAGTGTCCTACCAACTACAATCCGGCGGACTTTTACGTACAGGTGTTG
GCCGTTGTGCCCGGACGGGAGATCGAGTCCCGTGATCGGATCGCCAAGATATGCGACAATTTTGCCATTA
GCAAAGTAGCCCGGGATATGGAGCAGTTGTTGGCCACCAAAAATCTGGAGAAGCCACTGGAGCAGCCGGA
GAATGGGTACACCTACAAGGCCACCTGGTTCATGCAGTTCCGGGCGGTCCTGTGGCGATCCTGGCTGTCG
GTGCTCAAGGAACCACTCCTCGTAAAAGTGCGACTTATTCAGACAACGGTGAGTGGTTCCAGTGGAAACA
AATGATATAACGCTTACAATTCTTGGAAACAAATTCGCTAGATTTTAGATAGAATTGCCTGATTCCACAC
CCTTCTTAGTTTTTTTCAATGAGATGTATAGTTTATAGTTTTGCAGAAGATAAATAAATTTCATTTAACT
CGCGAATATTAATGAGATGCGAGTAACATTTTAATTTGCAGATGGTTGCCATCTTGATTGGCCTCATCTT
TTTGGGCCAACAACTCACGCAAGTGGGTGTGATGAATATCAACGGAGCCATCTTCCTCTTCCTGACCAAC
ATGACCTTTCAAAACGTCTTTGCCACGATAAATGTAAGTCATGTTTAGAATACATTTGCATTTCAATAAT
TTACTAACTTTCTAATGAATCGATTCGATTTAGGTGTTCACCTCAGAGCTGCCAGTTTTTATGAGGGAGG
CCCGAAGTCGACTTTATCGCTGTGACACATACTTTCTGGGCAAAACGATTGCCGAATTGCCGCTTTTTCT
CACAGTGCCACTGGTCTTCACGGCGATTGCCTATCCGATGATCGGACTGCGGGCCGGAGTGCTGCACTTC
TTCAACTGCCTGGCGCTGGTCACTCTGGTGGCCAATGTGTCAACGTCCTTCGGATATCTAATATCCTGCG
CCAGCTCCTCGACCTCGATGGCGCTGTCTGTGGGTCCGCCGGTTATCATACCATTCCTGCTCTTTGGCGG
CTTCTTCTTGAACTCGGGCTCGGTGCCAGTATACCTCAAATGGTTGTCGTACCTCTCATGGTTCCGTTAC
GCCAACGAGGGTCTGCTGATTAACCAATGGGCGGACGTGGAGCCGGGCGAAATTAGCTGCACATCGTCGA
ACACCACGTGCCCCAGTTCGGGCAAGGTCATCCTGGAGACGCTTAACTTCTCCGCCGCCGATCTGCCGCT
GGACTACGTGGGTCTGGCCATTCTCATCGTGAGCTTCCGGGTGCTCGCATATCTGGCTCTAAGACTTCGG
GCCCGACGCAAGGAGTAGCCGACATATATCCGAAATAACTGCTTGTTTTTTTTTTTTACCATTATTACCA
TCGTGTTTACTGTTTATTGCCCCCTCAAAAAGCTAATGTAATTATATTTGTGCCAATAAAAACAAGATAT
GACCTATAGAATACAAGTATTTCCCCTTCGAACATCCCCACAAGTAGACTTTGGATTTGTCTTCTAACCA
AAAGACTTACACACCTGCATACCTTACATCAAAAACTCGTTTATCGCTACATAAAACACCGGGATATATT
TTTTATATACATACTTTTCAAATCGCGCGCCCTCTTCATAATTCACCTCCACCACACCACGTTTCGTAGT
TGCTCTTTCGCTGTCTCCCACCCGCTCTCCGCAACACATTCACCTTTTGTTCGACGACCTTGGAGCGACT
GTCGTTAGTTCCGCGCGATTCGGTTCGCTCAAATGGTTCCGAGTGGTTCATTTCGTCTCAATAGAAATTA
GTAATAAATATTTGTATGTACAATTTATTTGCTCCAATATATTTGTATATATTTCCCTCACAGCTATATT
TATTCTAATTTAATATTATGACTTTTTAAGGTAATTTTTTGTGACCTGTTCGGAGTGATTAGCGTTACAA
TTTGAACTGAAAGTGACATCCAGTGTTTGTTCCTTGTGTAGATGCATCTCAAAAAAATGGTGGGCATAAT
AGTGTTGTTTATATATATCAAAAATAACAACTATAATAATAAGAATACATTTAATTTAGAAAATGCTTGG
ATTTCACTGGAACTAGGGCGCGCCTCCGGAACATAATGGTGCAGGGCGCTGACTTCCGCGTTTCCAGACT
TTACGAAACACGGAAACCGAAGACCATTCATGTTGTTGCTCAGGTCGCAGACGTTTTGCAGCAGCAGTCG
CTTCACGTTCGCTCGCGTATCGGTGATTCATTCTGCTAACCAGTAAGGCACCCCGCCAGCCTAGCCGGGT
CCTCAACGACAGGAGCACGATCATGCGCACCCGTGGCCAGGGCCGCAAGCTTGCATGCCTGCAGGTCGGA
GTACTGTCCTCCGAGCGGAGTACTGTCCTCCGAGCGGAGTACTGTCCTCCGAGCGGAGTACTGTCCTCCG
AGCGGAGTACTGTCCTCCGAGCGGAGACTCTAGCCCTAGGGCATGCCTGCAGGTCGGAGTACTGTCCTCC
GAGCGGAGTACTGTCCTCCGAGCGGAGTACTGTCCTCCGAGCGGAGTACTGTCCTCCGAGCGGAGTACTG
TCCTCCGAGCGGAGACTCTAGCGCTAGCGCATGCCTGCAGGTCGGAGTACTGTCCTCCGAGCGGAGTACT
GTCCTCCGAGCGGAGTACTGTCCTCCGAGCGGAGTACTGTCCTCCGAGCGGAGTACTGTCCTCCGAGCGG
AGACTCTAGCACTAGTGCATGCCTGCAGGTCGGAGTACTGTCCTCCGAGCGGAGTACTGTCCTCCGAGCG
GAGTACTGTCCTCCGAGCGGAGTACTGTCCTCCGAGCGGAGTACTGTCCTCCGAGCGGAGACTCTAGCGA
CGTCGAGCGCCGGAGTATAAATAGAGGCGCTTCGTCTACGGAGCGACAATTCAATTCAAACAAGCAAAGT
GAACACGTCGCTAAGCGAAAGCTAAGCAAATAAACAAGCGCAGCTGAACAAGCTAAACAATCTGCAGTAA
AGTGCAAGTTAAAGTGAATCAATTAAAAGTAACCAGCAACCAAGTAAATCAACTGCAACTACTGAAATCT
GCCAAGAAGTAATTATTGAATACAAGAAGAGAACTCTGAATAGATCTAAAAGGTAGGTTCAACCACTGAT
GCCTAGGCACACCGAAACGACTAACCCTAATTCTTATCCTTTACTTCAGGCGGCCGCAACTTAAAAAAAA
AAATCAAAATGGGTTCTCATCATCATCACCACCACGGTATGGCGTCAATGACGGGAGGCCAGCAAATGGG
TCGCGATCTGTACGACGACGATGACAAAGACCTGGCAACGATGGTCGATCGGAAAAAGACCTTCAAAGAG
GTCGCCACAGCCGTGAAAATCATCGCCATGTTGATGGGATTGAAGATTAACGTGTATATTAAGGCCGATA
AACAGAAGAACGGCATCAAGGCCAATTTCCATATACGGCACAACATCGAAGACGGAGGCGTCCAGCTGGC
CTACCATTACCAGCAGAACACACCTATCGGCGATGGACCGGTGCTGTTGCCGGATAATCACTACCTGAGT
GTGGAAAGTAAGTTGTCGAAGGACCCTAACGAAAAACGCGACCACATGGTGTTGCTCGAATTCGTGACGG
CGGCCGGAATCACACTGGGTATGGACGAACTGTACAAGGGCGGAACCGGAGGATCGATGGTAAGCAAAGG
CGAGGAGCTGTTTACCGGCGTGGTGCCGATTTTGGTGGAGTTGGACGGCGATGTCAACGGCCACAAGTTC
AGCGTGAGCGGTGAGGGTGAGGGCGATGCAACCTACGGCAAACTGACATTGAAATTCATCTGCACCACGG
GAAAACTCCCGGTTCCATGGCCAACACTGGTCACCACTCTGACTTATGGCGTTCAGTGCTTTAGCCGGTA
CCCCGACCATATGAAACAGCATGACTTCTTTAAGTCCGCGATGCCCGAGGGTTACATCCAAGAGCGAACA
ATCTTCTTCAAGGATGACGGCAATTACAAGACGCGCGCAGAAGTCAAGTTCGAGGGCGATACCCTGGTGA
ACAGGATTGAATTGAAAGGCATTGACTTTAAGGAGGATGGAAACATCCTGGGCCATAAGCTGGAGTACAA
CCTGCCGGACCAGCTGACAGAGGAGCAAATCGCGGAGTACAAGGAAGCCTTTAGCCTGTTCGACAAGGAC
GGTGATGGCACGATTACCACAAAAGAGTTGGGCACCGTCATGCGCAGTCTGGGACACAATCCTACTGAAG
CTGAGCTGCAGGACATGATTAACGAGGTCGATGCAGATGGCGACGGCACTATCGACTTTCCCGAGTTCTT
GACAATGATGGCCCGCAAGATGAAGTACCGGGATACCGAGGAGGAGATCCGCGAAGCCTTTGGCGTGTTC
GATAAAGACGGCAATGGCTACATTAGCGCTGCGGAGCTGCGCCATGTCATGACCAACTTGGGCGAGAAGC
TCACGGACGAGGAAGTGGACGAAATGATACGCGAAGCGGACATCGATGGAGATGGTCAGGTCAATTATGA
AGAGTTCGTTCAGATGATGACAGCGAAATAAGGTGTACAAATCTAGAATGAATCGTTTTTAAAATAACAA
ATCAATTGTTTTATAATATTCGTACGATTCTTTGATTATGTAATAAAATGTGATCATTAGGAAGATTACG
AAAAATATAAAAAATATGAGTTCTGTGTGTATAACAAATGCTGTAAACGCCACAATTGTGTTTGTTGCAA
ATAAACCCATGATTATTTGATTAAAATTGTTGTTTTCTTTGTTCATAGACAATAGTGTGTTTTGCCTAAA
CGTGTACTGCATAAACTCCATGCGAGTGTATAGCGAGCTAGTGGCTAACGCTTGCCCCACCAAAGTAGAT
TCGTCAAAATCCTCAATTTCATCACCCTCCTCCAAGTTTAACATTTGGCCGTCGGAATTAACTTCTAAAG
ATGCCACATAATCTAATAAATGAAATAGAGATTCAAACGTGGCGTCATCGTCCGTTTCGACCATTTCCGA
AAAGAACTCGGGCATAAACTCTATGATTTCTCTGGACGTGGTGTTGTCGAAACTCTCAAAGTACGCAGTC
AGGAACGTGCGCGACATGTCGTCGGGAAACTCGCGCGGAAACATGTTGTTGTAACCGAACGGGTCCCATA
GCGCCAAAACCAAATCTGCCAGCGTCAATAGAATGAGCACGATGCCGACAATGGAGCTGGCTTGGATAGC
GATTCGAGTTAACGGCCGGCCGTTTAAACGAATTCTTGAAGACGAAAGGGCCTCGTGATACGCCTATTTT
TATAGGTTAATGTCATGATAATAATGGTTTCTTA
Features (pLannotate 1.2.2; 16 found; start..end, strand, type, name):
     31..135     +  promoter       AmpR promoter: bla
    136..996     +  CDS            AmpR: β-lactamase; bla; confers resistance to ampicillin, carbenicillin, and related antibiotics
   1167..1755    +  rep_origin     ori: high-copy-number ColE1/pMB1/pBR322/pUC origin of replication
   1842..1911    +  protein_bind   attB: attB site for the φC31 integrase (Groth et al., 2000) phage φC31 integrase
   2127..6246    +  gene           mini-white: white; This modified version of the white gene lacks part of the first intron.
   6251..6406    +  CDS            YPB1_ECOLX (fragment): Protein predicted: Swiss-Prot protein existence level 4. From Escherichia coli.
   6487..6508    -  misc_feature   MCS (fragment): pUC18/19 multiple cloning site
   6507..6601    +  protein_bind   5X UAS: five tandem copies of the "ScaI site" 17-mer CGGAGTACTGTCCTCCG, an upstream activating sequence (UAS) that efficiently binds yeast Gal4 (Webster et al., 1988; Pfeiffer et al., 2010) GAL4
   6635..6729    +  protein_bind   5X UAS: five tandem copies of the "ScaI site" 17-mer CGGAGTACTGTCCTCCG, an upstream activating sequence (UAS) that efficiently binds yeast Gal4 (Webster et al., 1988; Pfeiffer et al., 2010) GAL4
   6763..6857    +  protein_bind   5X UAS: five tandem copies of the "ScaI site" 17-mer CGGAGTACTGTCCTCCG, an upstream activating sequence (UAS) that efficiently binds yeast Gal4 (Webster et al., 1988; Pfeiffer et al., 2010) GAL4
   6876..6892    -  misc_feature   MCS (fragment): pUC18/19 multiple cloning site
   6891..6985    +  protein_bind   5X UAS: five tandem copies of the "ScaI site" 17-mer CGGAGTACTGTCCTCCG, an upstream activating sequence (UAS) that efficiently binds yeast Gal4 (Webster et al., 1988; Pfeiffer et al., 2010) GAL4
   7010..7248    +  promoter       hsp70 promoter: Drosophila melanogaster hsp70Bb promoter
   7263..7329    +  intron         Mhc intron: modified Drosophila myosin heavy chain intron 16 (Pfeiffer et al., 2010)
   7362..8708    +  CDS            GCaMP2: GCaMP2 is a basic (constitutively fluorescent) green fluorescent protein published in 2006, derived from Aequorea victoria.
   8742..9398    -  CDS            P74 (fragment): PIF0_NPVAC - Experimental evidence at protein level: Swiss-Prot protein existence level 1. Plays an essential role for oral infectivity of occlusion- derived virus (ODV) and functions also in host midgut attachment and fusion by binding to a specific host receptor. From Autographa californica nuclear polyhedrosis virus (AcMNPV).
