[The description below was written by a language model from this plasmid's Addgene catalogue record and pLannotate feature annotations shown in this document.]
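Description:
pGP-20XUAS-IVS-Syn21-RSET-jGCaMP8s-p10 is a 9,484 bp Drosophila melanogaster transgenesis and expression plasmid derived from the pJFRC7 backbone. It delivers a Gal4-dependent copy of the genetically encoded calcium indicator jGCaMP8s. In E. coli it is maintained through a ColE1/pUC-type origin and selected with ampicillin via the bla gene. The catalogue lists it as low copy, although the annotated origin is of the high-copy class. For fly work, it carries a φC31 attB site for integrase-mediated insertion into a genomic attP landing site. It also carries a mini-white gene, which provides an eye-colour marker for identifying transformants.

The expression cassette begins with four annotated 5X UAS blocks, giving twenty Gal4 binding sites. These sit upstream of the Drosophila hsp70Bb promoter, which serves as the promoter that bound Gal4 activates. A modified myosin heavy chain intron 16 (the "IVS" in the name) follows. The name also indicates a Syn21 translational enhancer leader, which the feature table does not annotate separately.

The coding sequence is labelled GCaMP2 by the automated annotation because of homology, but it is RSET-jGCaMP8s (variant 688). It combines jellyfish GFP with rat and chicken sequences and has the recorded changes S26M, F286Y and Q315H. At its N terminus is the RSET leader, made up of 6xHis, T7 gene 10 leader, Xpress epitope and enterokinase site. According to the depositor, this leader improves expression and basal fluorescence compared with an earlier version lacking it.

Downstream, an antisense region matching an AcMNPV P74 fragment most likely corresponds to the baculoviral p10 3' UTR/terminator named in the title, an element used to boost transcript yield. The construct is intended for generating fly lines for cell-type-specific calcium imaging with Gal4 drivers.
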