Addgene plasmid #218864: pGP-20XUAS-IVS-Syn21-RSET-jGCaMP8s-p10
Purpose: Gal4 activated transgene expression of ultrafast protein calcium sensor under the hsp70 promoter in D. melanogaster
Depositing lab: GENIE Project. Depositing organization: HHMI, Janelia Research Campus. Publication: jGCaMP8 Variants with Improved Expression for Drosophila. Reagents G, Hasseman JP, Turner GC, L Looger L, Bushey D, Reep D, Tsang A, Zheng J, Korff W, Jayaraman V, Kolb I, Zhang Y.. figshare Dataset. 2024. doi: 10.6084/m9.figshare.26231087.v1.
Backbone
  Vector backbone: derived from pJFRC7
  Backbone manufacturer: Gerald Rubin
  Vector type: Insect Expression
Growth in bacteria
  Bacterial resistance: Ampicillin, 100 μg/mL
  Growth temperature: 37°C
  Growth strain: NEB Stable
  Copy number: Low Copy
Gene/Insert
  Gene/Insert name: RSET-jGCaMP8s (alt name: variant 688)
  Species: R. norvegicus (rat), G. gallus (chicken); A. victoria (jellyfish)
  Insert size (bp): 1353
  Mutation: S26M F286Y Q315H
  Promoter: hsp70
  Tag / fusion protein: 6xHis-T7 gene 10 leader-Xpress epitope-Enterokinase site (N terminal on insert)
  Cloning method: Gibson Cloning
Terms and licenses: Academic/Nonprofit Terms; Industry Terms: Not Available to Industry
Depositor comments: RSET leader improves expression and basal fluorescence compared to #162386.
How to cite: pGP-20XUAS-IVS-Syn21-RSET-jGCaMP8s-p10 was a gift from GENIE Project (Addgene plasmid # 218864 ; http://n2t.net/addgene:218864 ; RRID:Addgene_218864)
