>Addgene plasmid #218864 | pGP-20XUAS-IVS-Syn21-RSET-jGCaMP8s-p10 | depositor partial sequence | sequence record 427192 | RSET-jGCaMP8s
ATGGGTTCTCATCATCATCACCACCACGGTATGGCGTCAATGACGGGAGGCCAGCAAATGGGTCGCGATC
TGTACGACGACGATGACAAAGACCTGGCAACGATGGTCGATCGGAAAAAGACCTTCAAAGAGGTCGCCAC
AGCCGTGAAAATCATCGCCATGTTGATGGGATTGAAGATTAACGTGTATATTAAGGCCGATAAACAGAAG
AACGGCATCAAGGCCAATTTCCATATACGGCACAACATCGAAGACGGAGGCGTCCAGCTGGCCTACCATT
ACCAGCAGAACACACCTATCGGCGATGGACCGGTGCTGTTGCCGGATAATCACTACCTGAGTGTGGAAAG
TAAGTTGTCGAAGGACCCTAACGAAAAACGCGACCACATGGTGTTGCTCGAATTCGTGACGGCGGCCGGA
ATCACACTGGGTATGGACGAACTGTACAAGGGCGGAACCGGAGGATCGATGGTAAGCAAAGGCGAGGAGC
TGTTTACCGGCGTGGTGCCGATTTTGGTGGAGTTGGACGGCGATGTCAACGGCCACAAGTTCAGCGTGAG
CGGTGAGGGTGAGGGCGATGCAACCTACGGCAAACTGACATTGAAATTCATCTGCACCACGGGAAAACTC
CCGGTTCCATGGCCAACACTGGTCACCACTCTGACTTATGGCGTTCAGTGCTTTAGCCGGTACCCCGACC
ATATGAAACAGCATGACTTCTTTAAGTCCGCGATGCCCGAGGGTTACATCCAAGAGCGAACAATCTTCTT
CAAGGATGACGGCAATTACAAGACGCGCGCAGAAGTCAAGTTCGAGGGCGATACCCTGGTGAACAGGATT
GAATTGAAAGGCATTGACTTTAAGGAGGATGGAAACATCCTGGGCCATAAGCTGGAGTACAACCTGCCGG
ACCAGCTGACAGAGGAGCAAATCGCGGAGTACAAGGAAGCCTTTAGCCTGTTCGACAAGGACGGTGATGG
CACGATTACCACAAAAGAGTTGGGCACCGTCATGCGCAGTCTGGGACACAATCCTACTGAAGCTGAGCTG
CAGGACATGATTAACGAGGTCGATGCAGATGGCGACGGCACTATCGACTTTCCCGAGTTCTTGACAATGA
TGGCCCGCAAGATGAAGTACCGGGATACCGAGGAGGAGATCCGCGAAGCCTTTGGCGTGTTCGATAAAGA
CGGCAATGGCTACATTAGCGCTGCGGAGCTGCGCCATGTCATGACCAACTTGGGCGAGAAGCTCACGGAC
GAGGAAGTGGACGAAATGATACGCGAAGCGGACATCGATGGAGATGGTCAGGTCAATTATGAAGAGTTCG
TTCAGATGATGACAGCGAAATAA
